>Addgene plasmid #68464 | FFiBlast MSCV Puro | depositor full sequence | sequence record 128101 | Full plasmid sequence
TGAAAGACCCCACCTGTAGGTTTGGCAAGCTAGCTTAAGTAACGCCATTTTGCAAGGCATGGAAAATACA
TAACTGAGAATAGAGAAGTTCAGATCAAGGTTAGGAACAGAGAGACAGCAGAATATGGGCCAAACAGGAT
ATCTGTGGTAAGCAGTTCCTGCCCCGGCTCAGGGCCAAGAACAGATGGTCCCCAGATGCGGTCCCGCCCT
CAGCAGTTTCTAGAGAACCATCAGATGTTTCCAGGGTGCCCCAAGGACCTGAAATGACCCTGTGCCTTAT
TTGAACTAACCAATCAGTTCGCTTCTCGCTTCTGTTCGCGCGCTTCTGCTCCCCGAGCTCAATAAAAGAG
CCCACAACCCCTCACTCGGCGCGCCAGTCCTCCGATAGACTGCGTCGCCCGGGTACCCGTATTCCCAATA
AAGCCTCTTGCTGTTTGCATCCGAATCGTGGACTCGCTGATCCTTGGGAGGGTCTCCTCAGATTGATTGA
CTGCCCACCTCGGGGGTCTTTCATTTGGAGGTTCCACCGAGATTTGGAGACCCCTGCCCAGGGACCACCG
ACCCCCCCGCCGGGAGGTAAGCTGGCCAGCGGTCGTTTCGTGTCTGTCTCTGTCTTTGTGCGTGTTTGTG
CCGGCATCTAATGTTTGCGCCTGCGTCTGTACTAGTTAGCTAACTAGCTCTGTATCTGGCGGACCCGTGG
TGGAACTGACGAGTTCTGAACACCCGGCCGCAACCCTGGGAGACGTCCCAGGGACTTTGGGGGCCGTTTT
TGTGGCCCGACCTGAGGAAGGGAGTCGATGTGGAATCCGACCCCGTCAGGATATGTGGTTCTGGTAGGAG
ACGAGAACCTAAAACAGTTCCCGCCTCCGTCTGAATTTTTGCTTTCGGTTTGGAACCGAAGCCGCGCGTC
TTGTCTGCTGCAGCGCTGCAGCATCGTTCTGTGTTGTCTCTGTCTGACTGTGTTTCTGTATTTGTCTGAA
AATTAGGGCCAGACTGTTACCACTCCCTTAAGTTTGACCTTAGGTCACTGGAAAGATGTCGAGCGGATCG
CTCACAACCAGTCGGTAGATGTCAAGAAGAGACGTTGGGTTACCTTCTGCTCTGCAGAATGGCCAACCTT
TAACGTCGGATGGCCGCGAGACGGCACCTTTAACCGAGACCTCATCACCCAGGTTAAGATCAAGGTCTTT
TCACCTGGCCCGCATGGACACCCAGACCAGGTCCCCTACATCGTGACCTGGGAAGCCTTGGCTTTTGACC
CCCCTCCCTGGGTCAAGCCCTTTGTACACCCTAAGCCTCCGCCTCCTCTTCCTCCATCCGCCCCGTCTCT
CCCCCTTGAACCTCCTCGTTCGACCCCGCCTCGATCCTCCCTTTATCCAGCCCTCACTCCTTCTCTAGGC
GCCGGAATTAGATCTCTCGAGGTCGACGGTATCGATAAGCTTGATATCGAATTCCTGCAGCCCGGGATAA
CTTCGTATAGTACACATTATACGAAGTTATGGCTAAGCTTTGTGCCATGCCATTGATGCTAGCACAGCCT
GAATGGATAACTTCGTATAGGATACCTTATACGAAGTTATACCGGTTTAGCCCTCCCACACATAACCAGA
GGGCAGCAATTCACGAATCCCAACTGCCGTCGGCTGTCCATCACTGTCCTTCACTATGGCTTTGATCCCA
GGATGCAGATCGAGAAGCACCTGTCGGCACCGTCCGCAGGGGCTCAAGATGCCCCTGTTCTCATTTCCGA
TCGCGACGATACAAGTCAGGTTGCCAGCTGCCGCAGCAGCAGCAGTGCCCAGCACCACGAGTTCTGCACA
AGGTCCCCCAGTAAAATGATATACATTGACACCAGTGAAGATGCGGCCGTCGCTAGAGAGAGCTGCGCTG
GCGACGCTGTAGTCTTCAGAGATGGGGATGCTGTTGATTGTAGCCGTTGCTCTTTCAATGAGGGTGGATT
CTTCTTGAGACAAAGGCTTGGCCATGGTGGCGCGCCAGTAACATGTAGTAGTAAACATAACTTCGTATAA
TGTGTACTATACGAAGTTATGGCTTCTAGCTGAGATAACTTCGTATAAGGTATCCTATACGAAGTTATGG
ATCCACTAGTTCTAGAGCGGCCGCTCGAGTCTAGATCGAGGTTAACGAATTCTACCGGGTAGGGGAGGCG
CTTTTCCCAAGGCAGTCTGGAGCATGCGCTTTAGCAGCCCCGCTGGGCACTTGGCGCTACACAAGTGGCC
TCTGGCCTCGCACACATTCCACATCCACCGGTAGGCGCCAACCGGCTCCGTTCTTTGGTGGCCCCTTCGC
GCCACCTTCTACTCCTCCCCTAGTCAGGAAGTTCCCCCCCGCCCCGCAGCTCGCGTCGTGCAGGACGTGA
CAAATGGAAGTAGCACGTCTCACTAGTCTCGTGCAGATGGACAGCACCGCTGAGCAATGGAAGCGGGTAG
GCCTTTGGGGCAGCGGCCAATAGCAGCTTTGCTCCTTCGCTTTCTGGGCTCAGAGGCTGGGAAGGGGTGG
GTCCGGGGGCGGGCTCAGGGGCGGGCTCAGGGGCGGGGCGGGCGCCCGAAGGTCCTCCGGAGGCCCGGCA
TTCTGCACGCTTCAAAAGCGCACGTCTGCCGCGCTGTTCTCCTCTTCCTCATCTCCGGGCCTTTCGACCT
GCAGCCCAAGCTTACCATGACCGAGTACAAGCCCACGGTGCGCCTCGCCACCCGCGACGACGTCCCCAGG
GCCGTACGCACCCTCGCCGCCGCGTTCGCCGACTACCCCGCCACGCGCCACACCGTCGATCCGGACCGCC
ACATCGAGCGGGTCACCGAGCTGCAAGAACTCTTCCTCACGCGCGTCGGGCTCGACATCGGCAAGGTGTG
GGTCGCGGACGACGGCGCCGCGGTGGCGGTCTGGACCACGCCGGAGAGCGTCGAAGCGGGGGCGGTGTTC
GCCGAGATCGGCCCGCGCATGGCCGAGTTGAGCGGTTCCCGGCTGGCCGCGCAGCAACAGATGGAAGGCC
TCCTGGCGCCGCACCGGCCCAAGGAGCCCGCGTGGTTCCTGGCCACCGTCGGCGTCTCGCCCGACCACCA
GGGCAAGGGTCTGGGCAGCGCCGTCGTGCTCCCCGGAGTGGAGGCGGCCGAGCGCGCCGGGGTGCCCGCC
TTCCTGGAGACCTCCGCGCCCCGCAACCTCCCCTTCTACGAGCGGCTCGGCTTCACCGTCACCGCCGACG
TCGAGGTGCCCGAAGGACCGCGCACCTGGTGCATGACCCGCAAGCCCGGTGCCTGACGCCCGCCCCACGA
CCCGCAGCGCCCGACCGAAAGGAGCGCACGACCCCATGCATCGATAAAATAAAAGATTTTATTTAGTCTC
CAGAAAAAGGGGGGAATGAAAGACCCCACCTGTAGGTTTGGCAAGCTAGCTTAAGTAACGCCATTTTGCA
AGGCATGGAAAATACATAACTGAGAATAGAGAAGTTCAGATCAAGGTTAGGAACAGAGAGACAGCAGAAT
ATGGGCCAAACAGGATATCTGTGGTAAGCAGTTCCTGCCCCGGCTCAGGGCCAAGAACAGATGGTCCCCA
GATGCGGTCCCGCCCTCAGCAGTTTCTAGAGAACCATCAGATGTTTCCAGGGTGCCCCAAGGACCTGAAA
TGACCCTGTGCCTTATTTGAACTAACCAATCAGTTCGCTTCTCGCTTCTGTTCGCGCGCTTCTGCTCCCC
GAGCTCAATAAAAGAGCCCACAACCCCTCACTCGGCGCGCCAGTCCTCCGATAGACTGCGTCGCCCGGGT
ACCCGTGTATCCAATAAACCCTCTTGCAGTTGCATCCGACTTGTGGTCTCGCTGTTCCTTGGGAGGGTCT
CCTCTGAGTGATTGACTACCCGTCAGCGGGGGTCTTTCATGGGTAACAGTTTCTTGAAGTTGGAGAACAA
CATTCTGAGGGTAGGAGTCGAATATTAAGTAATCCTGACTCAATTAGCCACTGTTTTGAATCCACATACT
CCAATACTCCTGAAATAGTTCATTATGGACAGCGCAGAAGAGCTGGGGAGAATTAATTCGTAATCATGGT
CATAGCTGTTTCCTGTGTGAAATTGTTATCCGCTCACAATTCCACACAACATACGAGCCGGAAGCATAAA
GTGTAAAGCCTGGGGTGCCTAATGAGTGAGCTAACTCACATTAATTGCGTTGCGCTCACTGCCCGCTTTC
CAGTCGGGAAACCTGTCGTGCCAGCTGCATTAATGAATCGGCCAACGCGCGGGGAGAGGCGGTTTGCGTA
TTGGGCGCTCTTCCGCTTCCTCGCTCACTGACTCGCTGCGCTCGGTCGTTCGGCTGCGGCGAGCGGTATC
AGCTCACTCAAAGGCGGTAATACGGTTATCCACAGAATCAGGGGATAACGCAGGAAAGAACATGTGAGCA
AAAGGCCAGCAAAAGGCCAGGAACCGTAAAAAGGCCGCGTTGCTGGCGTTTTTCCATAGGCTCCGCCCCC
CTGACGAGCATCACAAAAATCGACGCTCAAGTCAGAGGTGGCGAAACCCGACAGGACTATAAAGATACCA
GGCGTTTCCCCCTGGAAGCTCCCTCGTGCGCTCTCCTGTTCCGACCCTGCCGCTTACCGGATACCTGTCC
GCCTTTCTCCCTTCGGGAAGCGTGGCGCTTTCTCATAGCTCACGCTGTAGGTATCTCAGTTCGGTGTAGG
TCGTTCGCTCCAAGCTGGGCTGTGTGCACGAACCCCCCGTTCAGCCCGACCGCTGCGCCTTATCCGGTAA
CTATCGTCTTGAGTCCAACCCGGTAAGACACGACTTATCGCCACTGGCAGCAGCCACTGGTAACAGGATT
AGCAGAGCGAGGTATGTAGGCGGTGCTACAGAGTTCTTGAAGTGGTGGCCTAACTACGGCTACACTAGAA
GGACAGTATTTGGTATCTGCGCTCTGCTGAAGCCAGTTACCTTCGGAAAAAGAGTTGGTAGCTCTTGATC
CGGCAAACAAACCACCGCTGGTAGCGGTGGTTTTTTTGTTTGCAAGCAGCAGATTACGCGCAGAAAAAAA
GGATCTCAAGAAGATCCTTTGATCTTTTCTACGGGGTCTGACGCTCAGTGGAACGAAAACTCACGTTAAG
GGATTTTGGTCATGAGATTATCAAAAAGGATCTTCACCTAGATCCTTTTAAATTAAAAATGAAGTTTTAA
ATCAATCTAAAGTATATATGAGTAAACTTGGTCTGACAGTTACCAATGCTTAATCAGTGAGGCACCTATC
TCAGCGATCTGTCTATTTCGTTCATCCATAGTTGCCTGACTCCCCGTCGTGTAGATAACTACGATACGGG
AGGGCTTACCATCTGGCCCCAGTGCTGCAATGATACCGCGAGACCCACGCTCACCGGCTCCAGATTTATC
AGCAATAAACCAGCCAGCCGGAAGGGCCGAGCGCAGAAGTGGTCCTGCAACTTTATCCGCCTCCATCCAG
TCTATTAATTGTTGCCGGGAAGCTAGAGTAAGTAGTTCGCCAGTTAATAGTTTGCGCAACGTTGTTGCCA
TTGCTACAGGCATCGTGGTGTCACGCTCGTCGTTTGGTATGGCTTCATTCAGCTCCGGTTCCCAACGATC
AAGGCGAGTTACATGATCCCCCATGTTGTGCAAAAAAGCGGTTAGCTCCTTCGGTCCTCCGATCGTTGTC
AGAAGTAAGTTGGCCGCAGTGTTATCACTCATGGTTATGGCAGCACTGCATAATTCTCTTACTGTCATGC
CATCCGTAAGATGCTTTTCTGTGACTGGTGAGTACTCAACCAAGTCATTCTGAGAATAGTGTATGCGGCG
ACCGAGTTGCTCTTGCCCGGCGTCAATACGGGATAATACCGCGCCACATAGCAGAACTTTAAAAGTGCTC
ATCATTGGAAAACGTTCTTCGGGGCGAAAACTCTCAAGGATCTTACCGCTGTTGAGATCCAGTTCGATGT
AACCCACTCGTGCACCCAACTGATCTTCAGCATCTTTTACTTTCACCAGCGTTTCTGGGTGAGCAAAAAC
AGGAAGGCAAAATGCCGCAAAAAAGGGAATAAGGGCGACACGGAAATGTTGAATACTCATACTCTTCCTT
TTTCAATATTATTGAAGCATTTATCAGGGTTATTGTCTCATGAGCGGATACATATTTGAATGTATTTAGA
AAAATAAACAAATAGGGGTTCCGCGCACATTTCCCCGAAAAGTGCCACCTGACGTCTAAGAAACCATTAT
TATCATGACATTAACCTATAAAAATAGGCGTATCACGAGGCCCTTTCGTCTCGCGCGTTTCGGTGATGAC
GGTGAAAACCTCTGACACATGCAGCTCCCGGAGACGGTCACAGCTTGTCTGTAAGCGGATGCCGGGAGCA
GACAAGCCCGTCAGGGCGCGTCAGCGGGTGTTGGCGGGTGTCGGGGCTGGCTTAACTATGCGGCATCAGA
GCAGATTGTACTGAGAGTGCACCATATGCGGTGTGAAATACCGCACAGATGCGTAAGGAGAAAATACCGC
ATCAGGCGCCATTCGCCATTCAGGCTGCGCAACTGTTGGGAAGGGCGATCGGTGCGGGCCTCTTCGCTAT
TACGCCAGCTGGCGAAAGGGGGATGTGCTGCAAGGCGATTAAGTTGGGTAACGCCAGGGTTTTCCCAGTC
ACGACGTTGTAAAACGACGGCGCAAGGAATGGTGCATGCAAGGAGATGGCGCCCAACAGTCCCCCGGCCA
CGGGGCCTGCCACCATACCCACGCCGAAACAAGCGCTCATGAGCCCGAAGTGGCGAGCCCGATCTTCCCC
ATCGGTGATGTCGGCGATATAGGCGCCAGCAACCGCACCTGTGGCGCCGGTGATGCCGGCCACGATGCGT
CCGGCGTAGAGGCGATTAGTCCAATTTGTTAAAGACAGGATATCAGTGGTCCAGGCTCTAGTTTTGACTC
AACAATATCACCAGCTGAAGCCTATAGAGTACGAGCCATAGATAAAATAAAAGATTTTATTTAGTCTCCA
GAAAAAGGGGGGAA
Features (pLannotate 1.2.2; 25 found; start..end, strand, type, name):
    579..920     +  misc_feature   MESV Ψ: packaging signal of murine embryonic stem cell virus
    987..1403    +  CDS            gag (truncated): truncated Moloney murine leukemia virus (MMLV) gag gene lacking the start codon
   1416..1466    -  misc_feature   MCS (fragment): pBluescript multiple cloning site
   1467..1500    +  protein_bind   lox5171: Cre-mediated recombination occurs in the 8-bp core sequence (GTACACAT). lox5171 sites are compatible with each other, but incompatible with loxP or loxN sites (Lee and Saito, 1988). Cre recombinase
   1547..1580    +  protein_bind   loxN: Cre-mediated recombination occurs in the 8-bp core sequence (GTATACCT). loxN sites are compatible with each other, but incompatible with loxP or lox2272 sites. Cre recombinase
   1587..1985    -  CDS            BSD: blasticidin S deaminase; Aspergillus terreus BSD; confers resistance to blasticidin
   2017..2050    -  protein_bind   lox5171: Cre-mediated recombination occurs in the 8-bp core sequence (GTACACAT). lox5171 sites are compatible with each other, but incompatible with loxP or loxN sites (Lee and Saito, 1988). Cre recombinase
   2065..2098    -  protein_bind   loxN: Cre-mediated recombination occurs in the 8-bp core sequence (GTATACCT). loxN sites are compatible with each other, but incompatible with loxP or lox2272 sites. Cre recombinase
   2099..2124    -  misc_feature   MCS (fragment): pBluescript multiple cloning site
   2157..2656    +  promoter       PGK promoter: mouse phosphoglycerate kinase 1 promoter
   2677..3276    +  CDS            PuroR: puromycin N-acetyltransferase; pac from Streptomyces alboniger; confers resistance to puromycin
   3376..3890    +  LTR            3' LTR: 3' long terminal repeat from murine embryonic stem cell virus
   4083..4099    -  protein_bind   lac operator: The lac repressor binds to the lac operator to inhibit transcription in E. coli. This inhibition can be relieved by adding lactose or isopropyl-β-D-thiogalactopyranoside (IPTG). lac repressor encoded by lacI
   4107..4137    -  promoter       lac promoter: promoter for the E. coli lac operon
   4152..4173    -  protein_bind   CAP binding site: CAP binding activates transcription in the presence of cAMP. E. coli catabolite activator protein
   4186..4278    -  CDS            lacI (fragment): lac repressor; lacI; The lac repressor binds to the lac operator to inhibit transcription in E. coli. This inhibition can be relieved by adding lactose or isopropyl-β-D-thiogalactopyranoside (IPTG).
   4461..5049    -  rep_origin     ori: high-copy-number ColE1/pMB1/pBR322/pUC origin of replication
   5220..6080    -  CDS            AmpR: β-lactamase; bla; confers resistance to ampicillin, carbenicillin, and related antibiotics
   6081..6185    -  promoter       AmpR promoter: bla
   6280..6315    +  CDS            rop (fragment): Rop protein, which maintains plasmids at low copy number; rop
   6417..6516    +  misc_feature   bom (fragment): basis of mobility region from pBR322
   6522..6671    -  CDS            lacZα (fragment): LacZα fragment of β-galactosidase; lacZ fragment
   6671..6872    -  CDS            TcR (fragment): tetracycline efflux protein; tet; confers resistance to tetracycline
   6873..6971    +  CDS            env (fragment): murine leukemia virus gPr80 envelope polyprotein precursor; env; proteolytically cleaved into gp70SU and p15TM subunits
   7013..515     +  LTR            5' LTR (across the origin): 5' long terminal repeat from murine embryonic stem cell virus
