[The description below was written by a language model from this plasmid's Addgene catalogue record and pLannotate feature annotations shown in this document.]
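Description:
FFiBlast MSCV Puro is a gammaretroviral (murine stem cell virus) vector built on the MSCV PGK-Puro backbone and designed to generate Cre-reporter cell lines in which Cre activity is read out as acquired blasticidin resistance. The plasmid is about 7 kb (the catalogue lists 6,983 bp, while the annotated depositor sequence is 7,014 nt). It is maintained in E. coli through a high-copy ColE1/pUC-type origin and an ampicillin resistance gene. Small fragments of lacI, rop, bom, lacZα, TcR and env in the bacterial portion appear to be backbone remnants rather than functional parts.

The proviral region is flanked by MESV-derived 5′ and 3′ LTRs and carries the Ψ packaging signal with a truncated gag segment, which allows the transcript to be packaged into retroviral particles when packaging functions are supplied in trans. Downstream of gag lies the reporter cassette, in which the blasticidin S deaminase (BSD) coding sequence sits in the antisense orientation relative to the 5′ LTR that serves as its promoter. It is bracketed by two pairs of mutually incompatible lox sites (lox5171 and loxN), with the upstream pair facing the opposite direction to the downstream pair. This is a FLEx/double-inverted arrangement. Cre first inverts the cassette through one lox pair, then excises one site of the other pair, locking BSD in the sense orientation so that the LTR can drive its expression. A separate mouse PGK promoter drives puromycin N-acetyltransferase constitutively, so transduced cells can be selected with puromycin regardless of Cre status. Blasticidin resistance then identifies or selects cells that have experienced Cre recombination, for example when testing Cre-expressing constructs.
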