Addgene plasmid #68464: FFiBlast MSCV Puro
Purpose: Retroviral plasmid for establishment of blasticidin resistance Cre-reporter cell line
Depositing lab: Tyler Jacks. Depositing organization: Massachusetts Institute of Technology. Publication: A Modular Assembly Platform for Rapid Generation of DNA Constructs. Akama-Garren EH, Joshi NS, Tammela T, Chang GP, Wagner BL, Lee DY, Rideout Iii WM, Papagiannakopoulos T, Xue W, Jacks T. Sci Rep. 2016 Feb 18;6:16836. doi: 10.1038/srep16836. PubMed 26887506.
Backbone
  Vector backbone: MSCV pGK Puro
  Backbone size w/o insert (bp): 6295
  Total vector size (bp): 6983
  Vector type: Mammalian Expression, Retroviral, Cre/Lox
  Selectable markers: Puromycin, Blasticidin
Growth in bacteria
  Bacterial resistance: Ampicillin, 100 μg/mL
  Growth temperature: 30°C
  Growth strain: Stbl3
  Copy number: Unknown
Gene/Insert
  Gene/Insert name: Blasticidin Resistance (alt name: BlastR)
  Insert size (bp): 402
  Mutation: Inverted
  Promoter: LTR
  Cloning method: Gibson Cloning
  Sequencing primers: 5′ GCGCCGGAATTAGATCTCTCGAGGTCGACGGTATCG; 3′ GTAGAATTCGTTAACCTCGATCTAGACTCGAGCGGCC
Terms and licenses: Academic/Nonprofit Terms; Industry Terms: Not Available to Industry
How to cite: FFiBlast MSCV Puro was a gift from Tyler Jacks (Addgene plasmid # 68464 ; http://n2t.net/addgene:68464 ; RRID:Addgene_68464)
