>Addgene plasmid #68464 | FFiBlast MSCV Puro | addgene partial sequence | sequence record 123007 | gag-F 5'-ccaacctttaacgtcggatg-3'
ACCGAGACCTCATCACCCAGGTTAAGATCAAGGTCTTTTCACCTGGCCCGCATGGACACCCAGACCAGGT
CCCCTACATCGTGACCTGGGAAGCCTTGGCTTTTGACCCCCCTCCCTGGGTCAAGCCCTTTGTACACCCT
AAGCCTCCGCCTCCTCTTCCTCCATCCGCCCCGTCTCTCCCCCTTGAACCTCCTCGTTCGACCCCGCCTC
GATCCTCCCTTTATCCAGCCCTCACTCCTTCTCTAGGCGCCGGAATTAGATCTCTCGAGGTCGACGGTAT
CGATAAGCTTGATATCGAATTCCTGCAGCCCGGGATAACTTCGTATAGTACACATTATACGAAGTTATGG
CTAAGCTTTGTGCCATGCCATTGATGCTAGCACAGCCTGAATGGATAACTTCGTATAGGATACCTTATAC
GAAGTTATACCGGTTTAGCCCTCCCACACATAACCAGAGGGCAGCAATTCACGAATCCCAACTGCCGTCG
GCTGTCCATCACTGTCCTTCACTATGGCTTTGATCCCAGGATGCAGATCGAGAAGCACCTGTCGGCACCG
TCCGCAGGGGCTCAAGATGCCCCTGTTCTCATTTCCGATCGCGACGATACAAGTCAGGTTGCCAGCTGCC
GCAGCAGCAGCAGTGCCCAGCACCACGAGTTCTGCACAAGGTCCCCCAGTAAAATGATATACATTGACAC
CAGTGAAGATGCGGCCGTCGCTAGAGAGAGCTGCGCTGGCGACGCTGTAGTCTTCAGAGATGGGGATGCT
GTTGATTGTAGCCGTTGCTCTTTCAATGAGGGTGGATTCTTCTTGAGACAAAGGCTTGGCCATGGTGGCG
CGCCAGTAACATGTAGTAGTAAACATAACTTCGTATAATGTGTACTATACGAAGTTATGGCTTCTAGCTG
AGATAACTTCGTATAAGGTATCCTATACGAAGTTATGGATCCACTAGTTCTAGAGCGGCCGCTCGAGTCT
AGATCGAGGTTAACGAATTCTACCGGGTAGGGGAGGCGCTTTTCCCAAGGCAGTCTGGAGCATGCGCTTT
AGCAGCCCCGCTGGGCACTTGGCGCTACACAAGTGGCCTCTGGCCTCGCACACATTCCACATC
