>Addgene plasmid #68464 | FFiBlast MSCV Puro | addgene partial sequence | sequence record 123008 | JBS21 5'-TCGTAGAAGGGGAGGTTGCG-3'
GGCGCGCTCGGCCGCCTCCACTCCGGGGAGCACGACGGCGCTGCCCAGACCCTTGCCCTGGTGGTCGGGC
GAGACGCCGACGGTGGCCAGGAACCACGCGGGCTCCTTGGGCCGGTGCGGCGCCAGGAGGCCTTCCATCT
GTTGCTGCGCGGCCAGCCGGGAACCGCTCAACTCGGCCATGCGCGGGCCGATCTCGGCGAACACCGCCCC
CGCTTCGACGCTCTCCGGCGTGGTCCAGACCGCCACCGCGGCGCCGTCGTCCGCGACCCACACCTTGCCG
ATGTCGAGCCCGACGCGCGTGAGGAAGAGTTCTTGCAGCTCGGTGACCCGCTCGATGTGGCGGTCCGGAT
CGACGGTGTGGCGCGTGGCGGGGTAGTCGGCGAACGCGGCGGCGAGGGTGCGTACGGCCCTGGGGACGTC
GTCGCGGGTGGCGAGGCGCACCGTGGGCTTGTACTCGGTCATGGTAAGCTTGGGCTGCAGGTCGAAAGGC
CCGGAGATGAGGAAGAGGAGAACAGCGCGGCAGACGTGCGCTTTTGAAGCGTGCAGAATGCCGGGCCTCC
GGAGGACCTTCGGGCGCCCGCCCCGCCCCTGAGCCCGCCCCTGAGCCCGCCCCCGGACCCACCCCTTCCC
AGCCTCTGAGCCCAGAAAGCGAAGGAGCAAAGCTGCTATTGGCCGCTGCCCCAAAGGCCTACCCGCTTCC
ATTGCTCAGCGGTGCTGTCCATCTGCACGAGACTAGTGAGACGTGCTACTTCCATTTGTCACGTCCTGCA
CGACGCGAGCTGCGGGGCGGGGGGGAACTTCCTGACTAGGGGA
